Addgene plasmid #182481: deltaVP1d63C + VP2C-GFPdeg
Purpose: YIp for expressing Murine polyomavirus deltaVP1 with the 63 C-ter residues truncated (GAL1 promoter) and destabilised GFP tagged with VP2C (GAL10 promoter). Contains uracil marker (K. lactis URA3).
Depositing lab: Claudia Vickers. Publication: Synthetic in vivo compartmentalisation improves metabolic flux and modulates the product profile of promiscuous enzymes. Cheah LC, Liu L, Plan MR, Peng B, Lu Z, Schenk G, Vickers CE, Sainsbury F. bioRxiv 2022.11.24.517869 10.1101/2022.11.24.517869.
Backbone
  Vector backbone: pILGFPB5A
  Vector type: Yeast Expression, Synthetic Biology ; Metabolic engineering
  Selectable markers: URA3
Growth in bacteria
  Bacterial resistance: Ampicillin, 100 μg/mL
  Growth temperature: 37°C
  Growth strain: DH5alpha
  Copy number: High Copy
Gene/Insert 1
  Gene/Insert name: VP2C-GFPdeg (alt name: VP2C-yEGFPdeg, VP2C-GFPmodc, destabilised GFP, degron-tagged GFP)
  Species: M. musculus (mouse), Synthetic; Murine polyomavirus
  Insert size (bp): 1038
  Promoter: GAL10
  Cloning method: Gibson Cloning
  Sequencing primers: 5′ GTGGTAATGCCATGTAATATGATTATTAAAC; 3′ GCATTGGCACGGTGCAACAC
Gene/Insert 2
  Gene/Insert name: deltaVP1d63C (alt name: VP1, deltaNLS VP1, C-terminal truncated VP1)
  Species: Synthetic; Murine polyomavirus
  Insert size (bp): 954
  Promoter: GAL1
  Cloning method: Gibson Cloning
  Sequencing primers: 5′ ACTTCTTATTCAAATGTCATAAAAGTATCAAC; 3′ CCAGCCTGCTTTTCTGTAAC
Terms and licenses: Academic/Nonprofit Terms; Industry Terms: Not Available to Industry
Depositor comments: VP1 has 63 residues removed from the C-terminal. This abolishes in-vivo assembly in yeast. Please visit https://www.biorxiv.org/content/10.1101/2022.11.24.517869v1 for bioRxiv preprint.
How to cite: deltaVP1d63C + VP2C-GFPdeg was a gift from Claudia Vickers (Addgene plasmid # 182481 ; http://n2t.net/addgene:182481 ; RRID:Addgene_182481)
