[The description below was written by a language model from this plasmid's Addgene catalogue record and pLannotate feature annotations shown in this document.]
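Description:
deltaVP1d63C + VP2C-GFPdeg is a yeast integrating plasmid (YIp) built on the pILGFPB5A backbone for galactose-regulated co-expression of two murine polyomavirus-derived proteins in yeast. Consistent with an integrating design, the feature table shows no yeast replication origin or centromere. In E. coli it is maintained through a high-copy ColE1/pUC-type origin and selected with ampicillin via the β-lactamase gene. Remnants of lac regulatory elements, lacZα, rop and bom are carried over from the cloning backbone. Yeast transformants are selected by uracil prototrophy. The catalogue entry states that the marker is Kluyveromyces lactis URA3, whereas the automated annotation labels the URA3 coding sequence and promoter fragment by similarity to the S. cerevisiae gene. A short additional URA3-like fragment is also annotated just downstream of the VP1 coding sequence, but the record does not explain its role.

The payload sits on either side of the divergent GAL1,10 promoter, which is regulated by Gal4. The GAL1 side drives deltaVP1d63C, a VP1 major capsid protein variant (also listed as deltaNLS VP1) lacking 63 C-terminal residues. The depositor notes that this truncation abolishes in vivo assembly in yeast. The GAL10 side drives, in the opposite orientation, VP2C-GFPdeg. This fusion joins a fragment of the minor capsid protein VP2, used as the VP2C tag, to a yeast-enhanced GFP (annotated as GFPmut3-like). It ends in a fragment of mouse ornithine decarboxylase that acts as a degron to destabilise the reporter.

The associated work concerns synthetic in vivo compartmentalisation for metabolic engineering. The record does not spell out this plasmid's role, but the assembly-defective VP1 suggests a non-assembling comparison for constructs in which VP2C-tagged cargo is paired with assembly-competent VP1.
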