Features (pLannotate 1.2.2; 18 found; start..end, strand, type, name):
    367..501     -  CDS            Odc1 (fragment): DCOR_MOUSE - Also known as Odc. Experimental evidence at protein level: Swiss-Prot protein existence level 1. Catalyzes the first and rate-limiting step of polyamine biosynthesis that converts ornithine into putrescine, which is the precursor for the polyamines, spermidine and spermine. Polyamines are essential for cell proliferation and are implicated in cellular processes, ranging from DNA replication to apoptosis. From Mus musculus (Mouse).
    484..1194    -  CDS            GFPmut3: GFPmut3 is a basic (constitutively fluorescent) green fluorescent protein published in 1996, derived from Aequorea victoria. It is reported to be a very rapidly-maturing weak dimer.
   1249..1401    -  CDS            VP2_POVMA (fragment): Experimental evidence at protein level: Swiss-Prot protein existence level 1. [Isoform VP3]: structural protein that resides within the core of the capsid surrounded by 72 VP1 pentamers. Following virus endocytosis and trafficking to the endoplasmic reticulum, VP2 and VP3 form oligomers and integrate into the endoplasmic reticulum membrane. Heterooligomer VP2-VP3 may create a viroporin for transporting the viral genome across the endoplasmic reticulum membrane to the cytoplasm. Nuclear entry of the viral DNA involves the selective exposure and importin recognition of VP2 or Vp3 nuclear localiz
   1422..2075    +  promoter       GAL1,10 promoter: GAL1 and GAL10 genes of S. cerevisiae; divergent inducible promoter, regulated by Gal4
   2077..3066    +  CDS            VP1_POVMP (fragment): Experimental evidence at protein level: Swiss-Prot protein existence level 1. Forms an icosahedral capsid with a T=7 symmetry and a 40 nm diameter. The capsid is composed of 72 pentamers linked to each other by disulfide bonds and associated with VP2 or VP3 proteins. Interacts with terminal alpha(2,3)-linked sialic acids on the cell surface to provide virion attachment to target cell. This attachment induces virion internalization predominantly through caveolin-mediated endocytosis. Once attached, the virion is internalized by caveolin- mediated endocytosis and traffics to the endoplasmic reti
   3057..3156    +  CDS            URA3 (fragment): orotidine-5'-phosphate decarboxylase, required for uracil biosynthesis; S. cerevisiae URA3; yeast auxotrophic marker, counterselectable with 5-fluoroorotic acid (5-FOA)
   3310..3326    -  protein_bind   lac operator: The lac repressor binds to the lac operator to inhibit transcription in E. coli. This inhibition can be relieved by adding lactose or isopropyl-β-D-thiogalactopyranoside (IPTG). lac repressor encoded by lacI
   3334..3364    -  promoter       lac promoter: promoter for the E. coli lac operon
   3379..3400    -  protein_bind   CAP binding site: CAP binding activates transcription in the presence of cAMP. E. coli catabolite activator protein
   3413..3505    -  CDS            lacI (fragment): lac repressor; lacI; The lac repressor binds to the lac operator to inhibit transcription in E. coli. This inhibition can be relieved by adding lactose or isopropyl-β-D-thiogalactopyranoside (IPTG).
   3688..4276    -  rep_origin     ori: high-copy-number ColE1/pMB1/pBR322/pUC origin of replication
   4447..5307    -  CDS            AmpR: β-lactamase; bla; confers resistance to ampicillin, carbenicillin, and related antibiotics
   5308..5412    -  promoter       AmpR promoter: bla
   5507..5542    +  CDS            rop (fragment): Rop protein, which maintains plasmids at low copy number; rop
   5644..5743    +  misc_feature   bom (fragment): basis of mobility region from pBR322
   5749..5906    -  CDS            lacZα (fragment): LacZα fragment of β-galactosidase; lacZ fragment
   5913..6076    +  promoter       URA3 promoter (fragment): S. cerevisiae URA3
   6079..73      +  CDS            URA3 (across the origin): PYRF_YEAST - Experimental evidence at protein level: Swiss-Prot protein existence level 1. From Saccharomyces cerevisiae (strain ATCC 204508 / S288c) (Baker's yeast).
>Addgene plasmid #182481 | deltaVP1d63C + VP2C-GFPdeg | addgene full sequence | sequence record 360432 | Addgene NGS Result
CGCCAAGGGTAGAGATCCTAAGGTTGAAGGTGAAAGATACAGAAATGCTGGATGGGAAGCGTACCAAAAG
AGAATCAGCGCTCCCCATTAATTATACAGGAAACTTAATAGAACAAATCACATATTTAATCTAATAGCCA
CCTGCATTGGCACGGTGCAACACTACTTCAACTTCATCTTACAAAAAGATCACGTGATCTGTTGTATTGG
GATCTCTAGAGTAACAATATCATGAGACCTTTTATAGAAGTGGCGCCAAAACTAAATGTATTTGAAAATA
CAAAAAACGCACAGGTTTCTTTATATATGTATATATATATATATATATATAAAACTGTACATATACTGTT
TAAATTAATCTATTTAAACATTAATTCTTGCAGATGCACAAGCAGCTGGATGCCTATCCATACCTGATTC
TTGTGCACATGACATTGGCAAAGTTCCATCATCTTGCTCTTCAACTTCAGGAGGAAAAGATCTTTTGTAC
AATTCATCCATACCATGGGTAATACCAGCAGCAGTAACAAATTCTAACAAGACCATGTGGTCTCTCTTTT
CGTTTGGATCTTTGGATAAGGCAGATTGAGTGGATAAGTAATGGTTGTCTGGTAACAAGACTGGACCATC
ACCAATTGGAGTATTTTGTTGATAATGGTCAGCTAATTGAACAGAACCATCTTCAATGTTGTGTCTAATT
TTGAAGTTAACTTTGATACCATTCTTTTGTTTGTCAGCCATGATGTAAACATTGTGAGAGTTATAGTTGT
ATTCCAATTTGTGACCTAAAATGTTACCATCTTCTTTAAAATCAATACCTTTTAATTCGATTCTATTAAC
TAAGGTATCACCTTCAAACTTGACTTCAGCTCTGGTCTTGTAGTTACCGTCATCTTTGAAAAAAATAGTT
CTTTCTTGAACATAACCTTCTGGCATGGCAGACTTGAAAAAGTCATGTTGTTTCATATGATCTGGGTATC
TCGCAAAACATTGAACACCATAACCGAAAGTAGTGACTAAGGTTGGCCATGGAACTGGCAATTTACCAGT
AGTACAAATAAATTTTAAGGTCAATTTACCGTAAGTAGCATCACCTTCACCTTCACCGGAGACAGAAAAT
TTGTGACCATTAACATCACCATCTAATTCAACCAAAATTGGGACAACACCAGTGAATAATTCTTCACCTT
TAGAGGATCCCATAGAACCGCCGCCACCGGAGCCACCGCCACCAGAACCACCACCACCTGGAGTGATGTC
ACCATACAAACCCAAAATCAATGGCAACATCCAATCTGGAGTAACTCTTTGATGAGAAACAACTTGAGCT
TGATAAAATTTAATAACTTCACCAGATTCATCTTGAATATGAGCAGCTGGAGTTGGACCACCATTACCCA
TTTTATCGATTTATATTGAATTTTCAAAAATTCTTACTTTTTTTTTTGGATGGACGCAAAGAAGTTTAAT
AATCATATTACATGGCAATACCACCATATACATATCCATATCTAATCTTACTTATATGTTGTGGAAATGT
AAAGAGCCCCATTATCTTAGCCTAAAAAAACCTTCTCTTTGGAACTTTCAGTAATACGCTTAACTGCTCA
TTGCTATATTGAAGTACGGATTAGAAGCCGCCGAGCGGGCGACAGCCCTCCGACGGAAGACTCTCCTCCG
TGCGTCCTGGTCTTCACCGGTCGCGTTCCTGAAACGCAGATGTGCCTCGCGCCGCACTGCTCCGAACAAT
AAAGATTCTACAATACTAGCTTTTATGGTTATGAAGAGGAAAAATTGGCAGTAACCTGGCCCCACAAACC
TTCAAATCAACGAATCAAATTAACAACCATAGGATAATAATGCGATTAGTTTTTTAGCCTTATTTCTGGG
GTAATTAATCAGCGAAGCGATGATTTTTGATCTATTAACAGATATATAAATGCAAAAGCTGCATAACCAC
TTTAACTAATACTTTCAACATTTTCGGTTTGTATTACTTCTTATTCAAATGTCATAAAAGTATCAACAAA
AAATTGTTAATATACCTCTATACTTTAACGTCAAGGAGAAAAAACTATAGCTAGCAAAATGGCTTCAGGT
GTAAGTAAATGCGAAACCAAATGCACAAAGGCTTGCCCTAGACCAGCTCCAGTTCCTAAGTTATTGATTA
AAGGTGGTATGGAAGTTTTGGATTTGGTTACAGGTCCAGATTCTGTTACTGAAATCGAAGCATTTTTGAA
CCCAAGAATGGGTCAACCACCAACACCAGAATCTTTAACTGAAGGTGGTCAATATTACGGTTGGTCAAGA
GGTATTAATTTGGCTACATCTGATACTGAAGATTCACCAGGTAATAATACATTACCAACTTGGTCTATGG
CAAAATTGCAATTACCAATGTTGAACGAAGATTTGACTTGTGATACTTTGCAAATGTGGGAAGCAGTTTC
AGTTAAAACAGAAGTTGTTGGTTCTGGTTCTTTGTTGGATGTTCATGGTTTTAATAAGCCAACAGATACT
GTTAACACAAAGGGTATTTCTACTCCAGTTGAAGGTTCACAATATCATGTTTTTGCTGTTGGTGGTGAAC
CATTGGATTTGCAAGGTTTAGTTACAGATGCAAGAACTAAGTACAAGGAAGAAGGTGTTGTTACTATTAA
AACAATCACTAAGAAAGATATGGTTAATAAGGATCAAGTTTTGAACCCAATTTCAAAGGCTAAATTGGAT
AAGGATGGCATGTACCCAGTTGAAATTTGGCATCCAGATCCAGCTAAAAATGAAAACACAAGATACTTCG
GTAATTACACTGGTGGTACTACAACTCCACCAGTTTTGCAATTCACTAACACTTTGACAACTGTTTTGTT
AGATGAAAATGGTGTTGGTCCATTATGTAAAGGTGAAGGTTTGTACTTATCTTGCGTTGATATTATGGGT
TGGAGAGTTACAAGAAACTACGATGTTCATCATTGGAGAGGTTTGCCAAGATACTTCAAGATTACTTTAA
GAAAAAGATGGGTTAAAAATCCATACCCATAAGCGGCCGCACTAGTAGGACTATTTGCAAAGGGAAGGGA
TGCTAAGGTAGAGGGTGAACGTTACAGAAAAGCAGGCTGGGAAGCATATTTGAGAAGATGCGGCCAGCAA
AACTAAAAAACTGTATTATAAGTAAATGCATGTATACTAAACTCACAAATTAGAGCTTCAATTTAATTAT
ATCAGTTATTACCCGGGAATCTCGGTCGTAATGATTTAAATGCATGCAAGCTTGGCGTAATCATGGTCAT
AGCTGTTTCCTGTGTGAAATTGTTATCCGCTCACAATTCCACACAACATACGAGCCGGAAGCATAAAGTG
TAAAGCCTGGGGTGCCTAATGAGTGAGCTAACTCACATTAATTGCGTTGCGCTCACTGCCCGCTTTCCAG
TCGGGAAACCTGTCGTGCCAGCTGCATTAATGAATCGGCCAACGCGCGGGGAGAGGCGGTTTGCGTATTG
GGCGCTCTTCCGCTTCCTCGCTCACTGACTCGCTGCGCTCGGTCGTTCGGCTGCGGCGAGCGGTATCAGC
TCACTCAAAGGCGGTAATACGGTTATCCACAGAATCAGGGGATAACGCAGGAAAGAACATGTGAGCAAAA
GGCCAGCAAAAGGCCAGGAACCGTAAAAAGGCCGCGTTGCTGGCGTTTTTCCATAGGCTCCGCCCCCCTG
ACGAGCATCACAAAAATCGACGCTCAAGTCAGAGGTGGCGAAACCCGACAGGACTATAAAGATACCAGGC
GTTTCCCCCTGGAAGCTCCCTCGTGCGCTCTCCTGTTCCGACCCTGCCGCTTACCGGATACCTGTCCGCC
TTTCTCCCTTCGGGAAGCGTGGCGCTTTCTCATAGCTCACGCTGTAGGTATCTCAGTTCGGTGTAGGTCG
TTCGCTCCAAGCTGGGCTGTGTGCACGAACCCCCCGTTCAGCCCGACCGCTGCGCCTTATCCGGTAACTA
TCGTCTTGAGTCCAACCCGGTAAGACACGACTTATCGCCACTGGCAGCAGCCACTGGTAACAGGATTAGC
AGAGCGAGGTATGTAGGCGGTGCTACAGAGTTCTTGAAGTGGTGGCCTAACTACGGCTACACTAGAAGAA
CAGTATTTGGTATCTGCGCTCTGCTGAAGCCAGTTACCTTCGGAAAAAGAGTTGGTAGCTCTTGATCCGG
CAAACAAACCACCGCTGGTAGCGGTGGTTTTTTTGTTTGCAAGCAGCAGATTACGCGCAGAAAAAAAGGA
TCTCAAGAAGATCCTTTGATCTTTTCTACGGGGTCTGACGCTCAGTGGAACGAAAACTCACGTTAAGGGA
TTTTGGTCATGAGATTATCAAAAAGGATCTTCACCTAGATCCTTTTAAATTAAAAATGAAGTTTTAAATC
AATCTAAAGTATATATGAGTAAACTTGGTCTGACAGTTACCAATGCTTAATCAGTGAGGCACCTATCTCA
GCGATCTGTCTATTTCGTTCATCCATAGTTGCCTGACTCCCCGTCGTGTAGATAACTACGATACGGGAGG
GCTTACCATCTGGCCCCAGTGCTGCAATGATACCGCGAGACCCACGCTCACCGGCTCCAGATTTATCAGC
AATAAACCAGCCAGCCGGAAGGGCCGAGCGCAGAAGTGGTCCTGCAACTTTATCCGCCTCCATCCAGTCT
ATTAATTGTTGCCGGGAAGCTAGAGTAAGTAGTTCGCCAGTTAATAGTTTGCGCAACGTTGTTGCCATTG
CTACAGGCATCGTGGTGTCACGCTCGTCGTTTGGTATGGCTTCATTCAGCTCCGGTTCCCAACGATCAAG
GCGAGTTACATGATCCCCCATGTTGTGCAAAAAAGCGGTTAGCTCCTTCGGTCCTCCGATCGTTGTCAGA
AGTAAGTTGGCCGCAGTGTTATCACTCATGGTTATGGCAGCACTGCATAATTCTCTTACTGTCATGCCAT
CCGTAAGATGCTTTTCTGTGACTGGTGAGTACTCAACCAAGTCATTCTGAGAATAGTGTATGCGGCGACC
GAGTTGCTCTTGCCCGGCGTCAATACGGGATAATACCGCGCCACATAGCAGAACTTTAAAAGTGCTCATC
ATTGGAAAACGTTCTTCGGGGCGAAAACTCTCAAGGATCTTACCGCTGTTGAGATCCAGTTCGATGTAAC
CCACTCGTGCACCCAACTGATCTTCAGCATCTTTTACTTTCACCAGCGTTTCTGGGTGAGCAAAAACAGG
AAGGCAAAATGCCGCAAAAAAGGGAATAAGGGCGACACGGAAATGTTGAATACTCATACTCTTCCTTTTT
CAATATTATTGAAGCATTTATCAGGGTTATTGTCTCATGAGCGGATACATATTTGAATGTATTTAGAAAA
ATAAACAAATAGGGGTTCCGCGCACATTTCCCCGAAAAGTGCCACCTGACGTCTAAGAAACCATTATTAT
CATGACATTAACCTATAAAAATAGGCGTATCACGAGGCCCTTTCGTCTCGCGCGTTTCGGTGATGACGGT
GAAAACCTCTGACACATGCAGCTCCCGGAGACGGTCACAGCTTGTCTGTAAGCGGATGCCGGGAGCAGAC
AAGCCCGTCAGGGCGCGTCAGCGGGTGTTGGCGGGTGTCGGGGCTGGCTTAACTATGCGGCATCAGAGCA
GATTGTACTGAGAGTGCACCATATGCGGTGTGAAATACCGCACAGATGCGTAAGGAGAAAATACCGCATC
AGGCGCCATTCGCCATTCAGGCTGCGCAACTGTTGGGAAGGGCGATCGGTGCGGGCCTCTTCGCTATTAC
GCCAGCTGGCGAAAGGGGGATGTGCTGCAAGGCGATTAAGTTGGGTAACGCCAGGGTTTTCCCAGTCACG
ACGTTGTAAAACGACGGCCAGTGAATTCATTTAAATTTTTTTGATTCGGTAATCTCCGAACAGAAGGAAG
AACGAAGGAAGGAGCACAGACTTAGATTGGTATATATACGCATATGTAGTGTTGAAGAAACATGAAATTG
CCCAGTATTCTTAACCCAACTGCACAGAACAAAAACCTGCAGGAAACGAAGATAAAACATGTCCACAAAA
TCATATACCAGTAGAGCTGAGACTCATGCAAGTCCGGTTGCATCGAAACTTTTACGTTTAATGGATGAAA
AGAAGACCAATTTGTGTGCTTCTCTTGACGTTCGTTCGACTGATGAGCTATTGAAACTTGTTGAAACGTT
GGGTCCATACATTTGCCTTTTGAAAACACACGTTGATATCTTGGATGATTTCAGTTATGAGGGTACTGTC
GTTCCATTGAAAGCATTGGCAGAGAAATACAAGTTCTTGATATTTGAGGACAGAAAATTCGCCGATATCG
GTAACACAGTCAAATTACAATATACATCGGGCGTTTACCGTATCGCAGAATGGTCTGATATCACCAACGC
CCACGGGGTTACTGGTGCTGGTATTGTTGCTGGCTTGAAACAAGGTGCGCAAGAGGTCACCAAAGAACCA
AGGGGATTATTGATGCTTGCTGAATTGTCTTCCAAGGGTTCTCTAGCACACGGTGAATATACTAAGGGTA
CCGTTGATATTGCAAAGAGTGATAAAGATTTCGTTATTGGGTTCATTGCTCAGAACGATATGGGAGGAAG
AGAAGAAGGGTTTGATTGGCTAATCATGACCCCAGGTGTAGGTTTAGACGACAAAGGCGATGCATTGGGT
CAGCAGTACAGAACCGTCGACGAAGTTGTAAGTGGTGGATCAGATATCATCATTGTTGGCAGAGGACTTT
T
